Addgene plasmid #12478: Top7 S2-S4
Depositing lab: David Baker. Depositing organization: University of Washington.
Backbone
  Vector backbone: pet29 b(+)
  Backbone size w/o insert (bp): 5371
  Vector type: Bacterial Expression
Growth in bacteria
  Bacterial resistance: Kanamycin, 50 μg/mL
  Growth temperature: 37°C
  Growth strain: DH5alpha
  Growth instructions: Plasmids are provided in DH5 alpha, but for protein expression, BL21(DE3)pLysS is recommended.
  Copy number: High Copy
Gene/Insert
  Gene/Insert name: Top7 S2-S4
  Insert size (bp): 249
  Mutation: S2-S4
  Tag / fusion protein: 6xHis (N terminal on insert)
  Cloning method: Restriction Enzyme
  Sequencing primers: 5′ T7
Terms and licenses: Academic/Nonprofit Terms; Industry Terms: Not Available to Industry
How to cite: Top7 S2-S4 was a gift from David Baker (Addgene plasmid # 12478 ; http://n2t.net/addgene:12478 ; RRID:Addgene_12478)
