[The description below was written by a language model from this plasmid's Addgene catalogue record.]
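Description:
Top7 S2-S4 is a bacterial expression plasmid built on the pET29b(+) backbone (recorded as 5371 bp without insert) carrying a 249 bp insert that encodes a variant of Top7. Top7 is generally known as a small, computationally designed protein with a novel fold. The record lists the mutation simply as "S2-S4" and does not explain what the designation means in terms of residues or structural elements, so the exact nature of the change cannot be stated from the catalogue entry. The insert was introduced by restriction enzyme cloning and carries a 6xHis tag, recorded as N-terminal on the insert, which allows purification of the expressed protein by immobilised metal affinity chromatography.

The plasmid is selected with kanamycin and is listed as high copy. No feature table is provided, so the promoter and regulatory elements are not explicitly recorded. However, pET-series vectors normally drive expression from a T7 promoter under lac operator control, and the use of a T7 sequencing primer is consistent with that arrangement. This also fits the record's distinction between a standard cloning strain for propagation (DH5alpha) and a DE3 lysogen supplying T7 RNA polymerase, BL21(DE3)pLysS, for protein production. The construct is evidently intended for recombinant production of the His-tagged Top7 variant in E. coli, most plausibly for biophysical or folding studies of the designed protein, although the record does not state a specific application.
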