>Addgene plasmid #12478 | Top7 S2-S4 | depositor partial sequence | sequence record 7320 | Author sequence
ATGGAAGGTAAAAACTTCGATTATACTTATACCGTGACCACAGAATCGGAATTACAGAAGGTTTTGAACG
AACTGAAAGACTACATCAAAAAACAGGGGGCTAAACGCGTTCGCATCTCGATTACCGCTCGTACGAAAAA
AGAAGCAGAAAAATTTGCCGCGATTTTGATTAAAGTTTTCGCCGAACTGGGTTATAATGATATTAACGTT
ACGTGGGACGGCCTCGAGCACCACCACCACCACCACTGA
